>Addgene plasmid #70299 | R777-E015 Hs.BRAF | depositor full sequence | sequence record 125748 | Full Sequence
TTAACGCTAGCATGGATGTTTTCCCAGTCACGACGTTGTAAAACGACGGCCAGTCTTAAAATTCGAGCTC
GGTCCGAGGATCCGAAATAATGATTTTATTTTGACTGATAGTGACCTGTTCGTTGCAACAAATTGATAAG
CAATGCTTTTTTATAATGCCAACTTTGTACAAAAAAGTTGGCACC
[2298 nt withheld, positions 186-2483]
TAATCAACTTTCTTGTACAAAGTTGGCATTATAGGAAAGCATTGCTTATCAATTTGTTGCAACGAACAGG
TCACTATCAGTCAAAATAAAATCATTATTTGCATGCAAGCTTAGATCCTCTAGACCAGCCAGGACAGAAA
TGCCTCGACTTCGCTGCTACCCAAGGTTGCCGGGTGACGCACACCGTGGAAACGGATGAAGGCACGAACC
CAGTGGACATAAGCCTGTTCGGTTCGTAAGCTGTAATGCAAGTAGCGTATGCGCTCACGCAACTGGTCCA
GAACCTTGACCGAACGCAGCGGTGGTAACGGCGCAGTGGCGGTTTTCATGGCTTGTTATGACTGTTTTTT
TGGGGTACAGTCTATGCCTCGGGCATCCAAGCAGCAAGCGCGTTACGCCGTGGGTCGATGTTTGATGTTA
TGGAGCAGCAACGATGTTACGCAGCAGGGCAGTCGCCCTAAAACAAAGTTAAACATTATGAGGGAAGCGG
TGATCGCCGAAGTATCGACTCAACTATCAGAGGTAGTTGGCGTCATCGAGCGCCATCTCGAACCGACGTT
GCTGGCCGTACATTTGTACGGCTCCGCAGTGGATGGCGGCCTGAAGCCACACAGTGATATTGATTTGCTG
GTTACGGTGACCGTAAGGCTTGATGAAACAACGCGGCGAGCTTTGATCAACGACCTTTTGGAAACTTCGG
CTTCCCCTGGAGAGAGCGAGATTCTCCGCGCTGTAGAAGTCACCATTGTTGTGCACGACGACATCATTCC
GTGGCGTTATCCAGCTAAGCGCGAACTGCAATTTGGAGAATGGCAGCGCAATGACATTCTTGCAGGTATC
TTCGAGCCAGCCACGATCGACATTGATCTGGCTATCTTGCTGACAAAAGCAAGAGAACATAGCGTTGCCT
TGGTAGGTCCAGCGGCGGAGGAACTCTTTGATCCGGTTCCTGAACAGGATCTATTTGAGGCGCTAAATGA
AACCTTAACGCTATGGAACTCGCCGCCCGACTGGGCTGGCGATGAGCGAAATGTAGTGCTTACGTTGTCC
CGCATTTGGTACAGCGCAGTAACCGGCAAAATCGCGCCGAAGGATGTCGCTGCCGACTGGGCAATGGAGC
GCCTGCCGGCCCAGTATCAGCCCGTCATACTTGAAGCTAGACAGGCTTATCTTGGACAAGAAGAAGATCG
CTTGGCCTCGCGCGCAGATCAGTTGGAAGAATTTGTCCACTACGTGAAAGGCGAGATCACCAAGGTAGTC
GGCAAATAACCCTCGAGCCACCCATGACCAAAATCCCTTAACGTGAGTTACGCGTCGTTCCACTGAGCGT
CAGACCCCGTAGAAAAGATCAAAGGATCTTCTTGAGATCCTTTTTTTCTGCGCGTAATCTGCTGCTTGCA
AACAAAAAAACCACCGCTACCAGCGGTGGTTTGTTTGCCGGATCAAGAGCTACCAACTCTTTTTCCGAAG
GTAACTGGCTTCAGCAGAGCGCAGATACCAAATACTGTCCTTCTAGTGTAGCCGTAGTTAGGCCACCACT
TCAAGAACTCTGTAGCACCGCCTACATACCTCGCTCTGCTAATCCTGTTACCAGTGGCTGCTGCCAGTGG
CGATAAGTCGTGTCTTACCGGGTTGGACTCAAGACGATAGTTACCGGATAAGGCGCAGCGGTCGGGCTGA
ACGGGGGGTTCGTGCACACAGCCCAGCTTGGAGCGAACGACCTACACCGAACTGAGATACCTACAGCGTG
AGCATTGAGAAAGCGCCACGCTTCCCGAAGGGAGAAAGGCGGACAGGTATCCGGTAAGCGGCAGGGTCGG
AACAGGAGAGCGCACGAGGGAGCTTCCAGGGGGAAACGCCTGGTATCTTTATAGTCCTGTCGGGTTTCGC
CACCTCTGACTTGAGCGTCGATTTTTGTGATGCTCGTCAGGGGGGCGGAGCCTATGGAAAAACGCCAGCA
ACGCGGCCTTTTTACGGTTCCTGGCCTTTTGCTGGCCTTTTGCTCACATGTTCTTTCCTGCGTTATCCCC
TGATTCTGTGGATAACCGTATTACCGCCTTTGAGTGAGCTGATACCGCTCGCCGCAGCCGAACGACCGAG
CGCAGCGAGTCAGTGAGCGAGGAAGCGGAAGAGCGCCCAATACGCAAACCGCCTCTCCCCGCGCGTTGGC
CGATTCATTAATGCAGCTGGCACGACAGGTTTCCCGACTGGAAAGCGGGCAGTGAGCGCAACGCAATTAA
TACGCGTACCGCTAGCCAGGAAGAGTTTGTAGAAACGCAAAAAGGCCATCCGTCAGGATGGCCTTCTGCT
TAGTTTGATGCCTGGCAGTTTATGGCGGGCGTCCTGCCCGCCACCCTCCGGGCCGTTGCTTCACAACGTT
CAAATCCGCTCCCGGCGGATTTGTCCTACTCAGGAGAGCGTTCACCGACAAACAACAGATAAAACGAAAG
GCCCAGTCTTCCGACTGAGCCTTTCGTTTTATTTGATGCCTGGCAGTTCCCTACTCTCGCG
Features (pLannotate 1.2.2; 11 found; start..end, strand, type, name):
     18..54      -  CDS            lacZα (fragment): LacZα fragment of β-galactosidase; lacZ fragment
     85..180     +  protein_bind   attL3: mutant version of attL; recombination site for the Gateway® LR reaction LR Clonase™
    186..2483    +  CDS            BRAF (sequence withheld): BRAF_HUMAN - Also known as BRAF1, RAFB1. Experimental evidence at protein level: Swiss-Prot protein existence level 1. Protein kinase involved in the transduction of mitogenic signals from the cell membrane to the nucleus (Probable). Phosphorylates MAP2K1, and thereby activates the MAP kinase signal transduction pathway (PubMed:21441910, PubMed:29433126). May play a role in the postsynaptic responses of hippocampal neurons (PubMed:1508179). From Homo sapiens (Human).
   2491..2584    -  protein_bind   attL2 (fragment): mutant version of attL; recombination site for the Gateway® LR reaction LR Clonase™
   2699..2722    +  promoter       Pc promoter (fragment): intI1 (promoter lies within the coding sequence); class 1 integron promoter
   2898..2954    +  CDS            GmR (fragment): gentamycin acetyltransferase; aacC1; confers resistance to gentamycin
   2961..3752    +  CDS            SmR: aminoglycoside adenylyltransferase (Murphy, 1985); aadA; confers resistance to spectinomycin and streptomycin
   3845..4433    +  rep_origin     ori: high-copy-number ColE1/pMB1/pBR322/pUC origin of replication
   4616..4708    +  CDS            lacI (fragment): lac repressor; lacI; The lac repressor binds to the lac operator to inhibit transcription in E. coli. This inhibition can be relieved by adding lactose or isopropyl-β-D-thiogalactopyranoside (IPTG).
   4763..4790    -  terminator     rrnB T2 terminator: transcription terminator T2 from the E. coli rrnB gene
   4922..4965    +  terminator     rrnB T1 terminator: Escherichia coli rrnB; transcription terminator T1 from the E. coli rrnB gene
