[The description below was written by a language model from this plasmid's Addgene catalogue record and pLannotate feature annotations shown in this document.]
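Description:
R777-E015 Hs.BRAF is a Gateway entry clone carrying the full-length human BRAF open reading frame (reference transcript NM_004333.4) in the pDonor-255 backbone, giving a plasmid of about 5 kb. It is a bacterial propagation and shuttle construct rather than an expression vector. It replicates in E. coli from a high-copy ColE1/pUC-type origin and is selected with spectinomycin through the aadA (SmR) aminoglycoside adenylyltransferase gene. A fragment of the class 1 integron Pc promoter lies upstream of that gene. The annotation also picks up short remnants of lacZα, lacI and a gentamicin resistance gene, which appear to be backbone leftovers rather than functional parts. rrnB T1 and T2 terminators are also annotated in the backbone, where such elements typically insulate a cloning region from read-through transcription.

The roughly 2.3 kb BRAF coding sequence encodes the serine/threonine kinase that phosphorylates MAP2K1 and so activates the MAP kinase pathway. It sits between two attL recombination sites. The feature table labels these attL3 and a fragment of attL2; the attL3 call comes from automated annotation, and the catalogue fields do not say which att sites are used. No promoter drives the insert, because expression is supplied by the destination vector. An LR Clonase reaction transfers the ORF into any compatible attR-containing destination plasmid, which provides the promoter, tags and host-specific elements. Because the ORF keeps its stop codon, the clone suits expression of native, untagged BRAF or N-terminal fusions, but not C-terminal fusions.
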