Addgene plasmid #70299: R777-E015 Hs.BRAF
Purpose: Gateway ORF clone of human BRAF [NM_004333.4] with stop codon (for native or N-terminal fusions)
Depositing lab: Dominic Esposito. Depositing organization: National Cancer Institute (NCI).
Backbone
  Vector backbone: pDonor-255
  Backbone size w/o insert (bp): 2693
  Vector type: Gateway Entry Clone
Growth in bacteria
  Bacterial resistance: Spectinomycin, 50 μg/mL
  Growth temperature: 37°C
  Growth strain: DH10B
  Copy number: High Copy
Gene/Insert
  Gene/Insert name: BRAF
  Species: H. sapiens (human)
  Insert size (bp): 2301
  GenBank ID: NM_004333.4
  Entrez Gene: BRAF (a.k.a. B-RAF1, B-raf, BRAF-1, BRAF1, NS7, RAFB1)
  Cloning method: Gateway Cloning
  Sequencing primers: 5′ M13F 23-mer (5'-CCCAGTCACGACGTTGTAAAACG); 3′ attLR 23-mer (5'-TAACATCAGAGATTTTGAGACAC)
Terms and licenses: Academic/Nonprofit Terms; Industry Terms: Not Available to Industry
How to cite: R777-E015 Hs.BRAF was a gift from Dominic Esposito (Addgene plasmid # 70299 ; http://n2t.net/addgene:70299 ; RRID:Addgene_70299)
