>Addgene plasmid #70299 | R777-E015 Hs.BRAF | addgene partial sequence | sequence record 129273 | pCR8_R1 5'-cgaaccgaacaggcttatgt-3'
GGTGTGCGTCACCCGGCAACCTTGGGTAGCAGCGAAGTCGAGGCATTTCTGTCCTGGCTGGTCTAGAGGA
TCTAAGCTTGCATGCAAATAATGATTTTATTTTGACTGATAGTGACCTGTTCGTTGCAACAAATTGATAA
GCAATGCTTTCCTATAATGCCAACTTTGTACAAGAAAGTTGATTA
[700 nt withheld, positions 186-885]
